Addgene plasmid #24596: IELMV
Depositing lab: Kevin Truong. Depositing organization: University of Toronto. Publication: Engineering Ca2+/calmodulin-mediated modulation of protein translocation by overlapping binding and signaling peptide sequences. Mills E, Truong K. Cell Calcium. 2010 Apr;47(4):369-77. doi: 10.1016/j.ceca.2010.01.008. Epub 2010 Feb 18. PubMed 20167369.
Backbone
  Vector backbone: pCfvtx
  Backbone manufacturer: PMID: 12864922
Growth in bacteria
  Bacterial resistance: Ampicillin, 100 μg/mL
  Growth temperature: 37°C
  Growth strain: DH5alpha
  Copy number: Unknown
Gene/Insert
  Gene/Insert name: IE-LM
  Species: Peptides
  Tag / fusion protein: Venus (C terminal on insert)
  Cloning method: Restriction Enzyme
  Sequencing primers: 5′ CMV-F
Resource information
  A portion of this plasmid was derived from a plasmid made by: Venus from Miyawaki (Nagai, T., Ibata, K., Park, E. S., Kubota, M., Mikoshiba, K., and Miyawaki, A. (2002) Nat Biotechnol 20, 87-90).
Terms and licenses: Academic/Nonprofit Terms; Industry Terms: Not Available to Industry
Depositor comments: IE peptide: RAAITVQRYVRGYDIKEKLCYVALD LM peptide: RIRKKLRKNFIAVSAANRFKKI
How to cite: IELMV was a gift from Kevin Truong (Addgene plasmid # 24596 ; http://n2t.net/addgene:24596 ; RRID:Addgene_24596)
