[The description below was written by a language model from this plasmid's Addgene catalogue record.]
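Description:
IELMV is a plasmid built on the pCfvtx backbone that encodes a short engineered peptide fusion, IE-LM, joined at its C terminus to the yellow fluorescent protein Venus. The insert is described as synthetic peptides rather than a gene from a particular organism: an "IE" peptide followed by an "LM" peptide, assembled by restriction enzyme cloning. The plasmid is propagated in standard E. coli cloning strains under ampicillin selection. Its copy number is recorded as unknown, and the origin of replication is not stated.

The record does not explicitly name the promoter. The use of a CMV forward primer for sequencing into the 5′ end of the insert suggests that the fusion sits downstream of a CMV promoter for expression in mammalian cells, but this is an inference rather than a recorded feature. No feature table is available, so other regulatory elements, polyadenylation signals and any mammalian selection marker cannot be described.

According to the associated publication, the construct comes from work on engineering Ca2+/calmodulin-mediated control of protein translocation by overlapping calmodulin-binding sequences with signaling (localization) peptide sequences. In that design logic, calmodulin binding to a peptide in response to a calcium signal would mask an embedded targeting signal and so alter where the protein resides. The Venus tag provides the fluorescent readout that allows the subcellular distribution of the peptide fusion to be followed by live-cell imaging. The record does not specify which function each of the IE and LM peptides carries. IELMV is best understood as one member of a set of Venus-tagged peptide reporters for testing calcium-dependent relocalization.
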