>Addgene plasmid #24596 | IELMV | addgene partial sequence | sequence record 41403 | EXFP-R 5'-GTCTTGTAGTTGCCGTCGTC-3'
GTAGCCTTCGGGCATGGCGGACTTGAAGAAGTCGTGCTGCTTCATGTGGTCGGGGTAGCGGGCGAAGCAC
TGCAGGCCGTAGCCCAGGGTGGTCACGAGGGTGGGCCAGGGCACGGGCAGCTTGCCGGTGGTGCAGATCA
GCTTCAGGGTCAGCTTGCCGTAGGTGGCATCGCCCTCGCCCTCGCCGGACACGCTGAACTTGTGGCCGTT
TACGTCGCCGTCCAGCTCGACCAGGATGGGCACCACCCCGGTGAACAGCTCCTCGCCCTTGCTCACCAGT
TTAAACAGGCTAGCAATTTTTTTAAACCGATTCGCCGCAGATACCGCGATGAAGTTCTTCCGTAGTTTTT
TCCGAATCCGACTAGCGTCTAGCGCTACATAACATAGTTTTTCTTTAATGTCATAACCCCGTACATACCG
TTGTACAGTAATCGCCGCCCGACTAGTCCCCATGGTATATCTCCTTTGATTGTAAATAAAATGTAATTTA
CAGTATAGTATTTTAATTAATATACAAATGATTTGATAATAATTCTTATTTAACTATAATATATTGTGTT
GGGTTGAATTAAAGGTCCCGGATTAACTCCGGGGAATTGTTATCCGCTCACAATTCCCCTATAGTGAGTC
GTATTAATTTCGGTCCGATCCAATTCTTTGCCAAAATGATGAGACAGCACAATAACCAGCACGTTGCCCA
GGAGCTGT
